>Addgene plasmid #145591 | pGBW-m4046904 | addgene full sequence | sequence record 298327 | Addgene NGS Result
GATCTCGATCCCGCGAAATTAATACGACTCACTATAGGGGAATTGTGAGCGGATAACAATTCCCCTCTAG
AAATAATTTTGTTTAACTTTAAGAAGGAGACTCTTCTATGGCCGATTCAAACGGTACGATTACTGTAGAA
GAGCTTAAAAAGCTGTTAGAACAATGGAATTTGGTGATCGGGTTTCTGTTCCTGACCTGGATCTGTCTCC
TGCAATTCGCTTACGCGAACCGCAACCGGTTTCTGTATATAATCAAATTAATTTTCCTGTGGCTGCTGTG
GCCCGTCACCCTGGCATGCTTCGTTCTGGCTGCTGTTTACAGAATCAATTGGATTACTGGCGGTATCGCA
ATCGCGATGGCATGCCTAGTAGGCCTGATGTGGCTGTCGTATTTTATTGCTTCCTTCCGTCTGTTTGCCC
GTACCCGTAGCATGTGGTCTTTCAACCCAGAAACTAACATCCTGCTTAACGTTCCTCTGCACGGTACAAT
CCTGACCCGCCCGCTGCTGGAGAGCGAACTGGTGATTGGCGCTGTCATCTTACGTGGTCATCTGCGTATT
GCTGGCCACCATTTGGGTCGCTGTGACATCAAAGACTTGCCGAAAGAAATCACTGTTGCAACCTCTCGTA
CACTGTCCTACTACAAACTGGGGGCGAGTCAGCGTGTTGCCGGCGATTCTGGATTCGCGGCTTACAGCCG
CTATCGCATCGGTAATTACAAGCTCAACACTGACCACAGCTCCTCTAGTGATAACATTGCACTGCTGGTG
CAGGAGAACCTGTACTTTCAAAGCGACTACAAGGATGATGATGACAAATAACCGGCTTATCGGTCAGTTT
CACCTGATTTACGTAAAAACCCGCTTCGGCGGGTTTTTGCTTTTGGAGGGGCAGAAAGATGAATGACTGT
CCACGACGCTATACCCAAAAGAAAAAGCTTGAGATCCTTTTTTTCTGCGCGTAATCTGCTGCTTGCAAAC
AAAAAAACCACCGCTACCAGCGGTGGTTTGTTTGCCGGATCAAGAGCTACCAACTCTTTTTCCGAAGGTA
ACTGGCTTCAGCAGAGCGCAGATACCAAATACTGTTCTTCTAGTGTAGCCGTAGTTAGGCCACCACTTCA
AGAACTCTGTAGCACCGCCTACATACCTCGCTCTGCTAATCCTGTTACCAGTGGCTGCTGCCAGTGGCGA
TAAGTCGTGTCTTACCGGGTTGGACTCAAGACGATAGTTACCGGATAAGGCGCAGCGGTCGGGCTGAACG
GGGGGTTCGTGCACACAGCCCAGCTTGGAGCGAACGACCTACACCGAACTGAGATACCTACAGCGTGAGC
TATGAGAAAGCGCCACGCTTCCCGAAGGGAGAAAGGCGGACAGGTATCCGGTAAGCGGCAGGGTCGGAAC
AGGAGAGCGCACGAGGGAGCTTCCAGGGGGAAACGCCTGGTATCTTTATAGTCCTGTCGGGTTTCGCCAC
CTCTGACTTGAGCGTCGATTTTTGTGATGCTCGTCAGGGGGGCGGAGCCTATGGAAATTGATCGGGCACG
TAAGAGGTTCCAACTTTCACCATAATGAAATAAGATCACTACCGGGCGTATTTTTTGAGTTATCGAGATT
TTCAGGAGCTAAGGAAGCTAAAATGGAGAAAAAAATCACTGGATATACCACCGTTGATATATCCCAATGG
CATCGTAAAGAACATTTTGAGGCATTTCAGTCAGTTGCTCAATGTACCTATAACCAGACCGTTCAGCTGG
ATATTACGGCCTTTTTAAAGACCGTAAAGAAAAATAAGCACAAGTTTTATCCGGCCTTTATTCACATTCT
TGCCCGCCTGATGAATGCTCATCCGGAATTTCGTATGGCAATGAAAGACGGTGAGCTGGTGATATGGGAT
AGTGTTCACCCTTGTTACACCGTTTTCCATGAGCAAACTGAAACGTTTTCATCGCTCTGGAGTGAATACC
ACGACGATTTCCGGCAGTTTCTACACATATATTCGCAAGATGTGGCGTGTTACGGTGAAAACCTGGCCTA
TTTCCCTAAAGGGTTTATTGAGAATATGTTTTTCGTTTCAGCCAATCCCTGGGTGAGTTTCACCAGTTTT
GATTTAAACGTGGCCAATATGGACAACTTCTTCGCCCCCGTTTTCACCATGGGCAAATATTATACGCAAG
GCGACAAGGTGCTGATGCCGCTGGCGATTCAGGTTCATCATGCCGTTTGTGATGGCTTCCATGTCGGCAG
AATGCTTAATGAATTACAACAGTACTGCGATGAGTGGCAGGGCGGGGCGTAATTTGATATCGAGCTCGCT
TGGACTCCTGTTGATAGATCCAGTAATGACCTCAGAACTCCATCTGGATTTGTTCAGAACGCTCGGTTGC
CGCCGGGCGTTTTTTATTGGTCATC
Features (pLannotate 1.2.2; 9 found; start..end, strand, type, name):
     20..38      +  promoter       T7 promoter: promoter for bacteriophage T7 RNA polymerase
     39..63      +  protein_bind   lac operator: The lac repressor binds to the lac operator to inhibit transcription in E. coli. This inhibition can be relieved by adding lactose or isopropyl-β-D-thiogalactopyranoside (IPTG). lac repressor encoded by lacI
     78..100     +  RBS            RBS: efficient ribosome binding site from bacteriophage T7 gene 10 (Olins and Rangwala, 1989)
    108..773     +  CDS            VME1_SARS2: Experimental evidence at protein level: Swiss-Prot protein existence level 1. Component of the viral envelope that plays a central role in virus morphogenesis and assembly via its interactions with other viral proteins (By similarity). Regulates the localization of S protein at cis-Golgi, the place of virus budding (PubMed:33229438). May act by binding cytoplasmic c-terminus of S (PubMed:33229438). From Severe acute respiratory syndrome coronavirus 2 (2019-nCoV) (SARS-CoV-2).
    794..817     +  CDS            3xFLAG (fragment): three tandem FLAG® epitope tags, followed by an enterokinase cleavage site
    939..1527    +  rep_origin     ori: high-copy-number ColE1/pMB1/pBR322/pUC origin of replication
   1535..1632    +  promoter       cat promoter: promoter of the E. coli cat gene encoding chloramphenicol acetyltransferase
   1633..2289    +  CDS            cat: CAT_ECOLX - Experimental evidence at protein level: Swiss-Prot protein existence level 1. This enzyme is an effector of chloramphenicol resistance in bacteria. From Escherichia coli. This protein is used as a marker in many commonly used cloning vectors, such as pACYC184.
   2363..2397    +  terminator     lambda t0 terminator: minimal transcription terminator from phage lambda (Scholtissek and Grosse, 1987)
