[The description below was written by a language model from this plasmid's Addgene catalogue record and pLannotate feature annotations shown in this document.]
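Description:
pGBW-m4046904 is a compact, high-copy bacterial expression plasmid of about 2.4 kb, built to produce the SARS-CoV-2 membrane (M) glycoprotein in Escherichia coli. The minimal backbone consists of little more than a ColE1/pUC-type origin of replication and a chloramphenicol acetyltransferase (cat) gene driven by its own promoter, so the plasmid is maintained under chloramphenicol selection. A lambda t0 terminator lies downstream of the cat gene. No lacI gene or T7 terminator appears in the feature table.

The payload is an M open reading frame of roughly 660 bp, recoded for E. coli codon usage ("recode 1") and corresponding to the reference SARS-CoV-2 M protein, a viral envelope component central to virion morphogenesis and assembly. It sits behind a bacteriophage T7 promoter followed directly by a lac operator and the strong ribosome binding site from T7 gene 10. Transcription therefore needs a host that supplies T7 RNA polymerase. It is repressed by lac repressor bound at the operator, which the host would have to provide, and is relieved by IPTG or lactose. The catalogue lists a C-terminal, backbone-encoded tag made of a TEV protease cleavage site and a FLAG epitope. The annotation detects a short FLAG-type segment just after the M coding sequence, consistent with this, but does not call the TEV site separately. This tag would allow immunodetection or affinity capture of the protein, followed by proteolytic removal of the epitope. The stated purpose is bacterial expression of SARS-CoV-2 M; the record gives no further applications.
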