Addgene plasmid #145591: pGBW-m4046904
Purpose: Bacterial Expression plasmid for SARS-CoV-2 M (membrane)
Depositing lab: Ginkgo Bioworks & Benjie Chen. Depositing organization: Ginkgo Bioworks.
Backbone
  Vector backbone: ori-013 - marker | cmR
  Backbone size w/o insert (bp): 1462
  Vector type: Bacterial Expression
Growth in bacteria
  Bacterial resistance: Chloramphenicol, 25 μg/mL
  Growth temperature: 30°C
  Growth strain: DH5alpha
  Copy number: High Copy
Gene/Insert
  Gene/Insert name: SARS-CoV-2 M (membrane) (alt names: membrane glycoprotein; M protein)
  Species: Escherichia coli str. K-12 substr. MG1655; Severe acute respiratory syndrome coronavirus 2
  Insert size (bp): 662
  Mutation: Escherichia coli recode 1
  Entrez Gene: M (a.k.a. GU280_gp05)
  Promoter: Promoter | pT7 ; Operator | lacO ; RBS | T7_rbs ; Start Codon | ATG
  Tag / fusion protein: Cleavable TEV;FLAG_2 (C terminal on backbone)
  Cloning method: Unknown
Resource information
  A portion of this plasmid was derived from a plasmid made by: GinkgoBioworks
Depositor comments: NCBI Reference Sequence: YP_009724393.1
How to cite: pGBW-m4046904 was a gift from Ginkgo Bioworks & Benjie Chen (Addgene plasmid # 145591 ; http://n2t.net/addgene:145591 ; RRID:Addgene_145591)
